Addgene plasmid #169986: pInducer20 CARD8-HA PAM F370G
Purpose: Tet/Dox-inducible mammalian expression of CARD8 with a site III mutation (F370G) with sgRNA binding site mutations
Depositing lab: Daniel Bachovchin. Depositing organization: Memorial Sloan-Kettering Cancer Center. Publication: Dipeptidyl peptidase 9 sets a threshold for CARD8 inflammasome formation by sequestering its active C-terminal fragment. Sharif H, Hollingsworth LR, Griswold AR, Hsiao JC, Wang Q, Bachovchin DA, Wu H. Immunity. 2021 Jul 13;54(7):1392-1404.e10. doi: 10.1016/j.immuni.2021.04.024. Epub 2021 May 20. PubMed 34019797.
Backbone
  Vector backbone: pInducer20
  Vector type: Mammalian Expression, Lentiviral
  Selectable markers: Neomycin (select with G418)
Growth in bacteria
  Bacterial resistance: Ampicillin, 100 μg/mL
  Growth temperature: 37°C
  Growth strain: NEB Stable
  Copy number: High Copy
Gene/Insert
  Gene/Insert name: CARD8
  Species: H. sapiens (human)
  Mutation: PAM, F370G
  Entrez Gene: CARD8 (a.k.a. CARDINAL, DACAR, DAKAR, NDPP, NDPP1, TUCAN)
  Tag / fusion protein: HA (C terminal on insert)
  Cloning method: Gateway Cloning
  Sequencing primers: 5′ LNCX_primer
Terms and licenses: Academic/Nonprofit Terms; Industry Terms: Not Available to Industry
How to cite: pInducer20 CARD8-HA PAM F370G was a gift from Daniel Bachovchin (Addgene plasmid # 169986 ; http://n2t.net/addgene:169986 ; RRID:Addgene_169986)
