[The description below was written by a language model from this plasmid's Addgene catalogue record and pLannotate feature annotations shown in this document.]
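Description:
pInducer20 CARD8-HA PAM F370G is a single-vector, doxycycline-inducible lentiviral expression plasmid built on the pInducer20 backbone and carrying human CARD8. It is propagated in E. coli through a high-copy ColE1/pUC-type origin with ampicillin selection (AmpR). The lentiviral portion is HIV-1 derived, with a truncated 5' LTR, the Ψ packaging signal with an adjoining gag fragment, the RRE for Rev-dependent export, a cPPT/CTS, a WPRE to boost transcript expression, and a self-inactivating ΔU3 3' LTR. Viral proteins must therefore be provided separately for packaging.

The CARD8 open reading frame was introduced by Gateway recombination and sits between attB1 and attB2 sites, downstream of a tetracycline response element fused to a minimal CMV promoter. A second, constitutive cassette uses the human UbC promoter to drive the reverse tetracycline transactivator rtTA3, followed by an EMCV IRES and the neomycin resistance gene. Transduced mammalian cells can thus be selected with G418, and they express the transactivator needed to switch on CARD8 when doxycycline is added.

According to the record, the insert carries a C-terminal HA tag, although the tag is not annotated as a separate feature in the table. It also carries the F370G substitution, described as a site III mutation, together with "PAM" changes that alter sgRNA binding sites. The sgRNA-site changes presumably let the transgene escape Cas9 targeting directed at CARD8, though the record does not say so explicitly. The associated publication concerns DPP9 restraining CARD8 inflammasome formation by sequestering its active C-terminal fragment, which fits use of this mutant to study that regulation through inducible expression.
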