Features (pLannotate 1.2.2; 33 found; start..end, strand, type, name):
    119..581     +  misc_feature   IRES: internal ribosome entry site (IRES) of the encephalomyocarditis virus (EMCV)
    597..1391    +  CDS            NeoR/KanR: aminoglycoside phosphotransferase from Tn5; aph(3')-II (or nptII); confers resistance to neomycin, kanamycin, and G418 (Geneticin®)
   1419..1502    +  CDS            large T antigen (fragment): large T antigen from SV40 (simian virus 40)
   1536..1556    +  misc_feature   MCS (fragment): pBluescript multiple cloning site
   1568..2156    +  misc_feature   WPRE: woodchuck hepatitis virus posttranscriptional regulatory element
   2164..2229    +  CDS            nef (fragment): NEF_HV1Z2 - Experimental evidence at protein level: Swiss-Prot protein existence level 1. Extracellular Nef protein targets CD4(+) T-lymphocytes for apoptosis by interacting with CXCR4 surface receptors. From Human immunodeficiency virus type 1 group M subtype D (isolate Z2/CDC-Z34) (HIV-1).
   2231..2464    +  LTR            3' LTR (ΔU3): self-inactivating 3' long terminal repeat (LTR) from HIV-1
   2669..2773    +  promoter       AmpR promoter: bla
   2774..3634    +  CDS            AmpR: β-lactamase; bla; confers resistance to ampicillin, carbenicillin, and related antibiotics
   3805..4393    +  rep_origin     ori: high-copy-number ColE1/pMB1/pBR322/pUC origin of replication
   4576..4630    +  CDS            lacI (fragment): lac repressor; lacI; The lac repressor binds to the lac operator to inhibit transcription in E. coli. This inhibition can be relieved by adding lactose or isopropyl-β-D-thiogalactopyranoside (IPTG).
   4636..4729    +  rep_origin     SV40 ori (fragment): SV40 origin of replication
   4754..4791    +  CDS            lacI (fragment): lac repressor; lacI; The lac repressor binds to the lac operator to inhibit transcription in E. coli. This inhibition can be relieved by adding lactose or isopropyl-β-D-thiogalactopyranoside (IPTG).
   4804..4825    +  protein_bind   CAP binding site: CAP binding activates transcription in the presence of cAMP. E. coli catabolite activator protein
   4840..4870    +  promoter       lac promoter: promoter for the E. coli lac operon
   4874..4896    +  protein_bind   lac operator (fragment): The lac repressor binds to the lac operator to inhibit transcription in E. coli. This inhibition can be relieved by adding lactose or isopropyl-β-D-thiogalactopyranoside (IPTG). lac repressor encoded by lacI
   4928..5011    +  polyA_signal   SV40 poly(A) signal (fragment): SV40 polyadenylation signal
   5178..5507    +  CDS            nef (fragment): NEF_HV1BR - Experimental evidence at protein level: Swiss-Prot protein existence level 1. Extracellular Nef protein targets CD4(+) T-lymphocytes for apoptosis by interacting with CXCR4 surface receptors (PubMed:14990729). From Human immunodeficiency virus type 1 group M subtype B (isolate BRU/LAI) (HIV-1).
   5555..5812    +  LTR            5' LTR (truncated): truncated 5' long terminal repeat (LTR) from HIV-1
   5859..5984    +  misc_feature   HIV-1 Ψ: packaging signal of human immunodeficiency virus type 1
   5968..6306    +  CDS            HIV-1 gag (fragment): gag protein from human immunodeficiency virus 1; gag
   6481..6714    +  misc_feature   RRE: The Rev response element (RRE) of HIV-1 allows for Rev-dependent mRNA export from the nucleus to the cytoplasm.
   7091..7191    +  CDS            Rev (fragment): human immunodeficiency virus 1 (HIV-1) Rev protein; rev; enhances nuclear export of unspliced and incompletely spliced viral mRNAs
   7236..7353    +  misc_feature   cPPT/CTS: central polypurine tract and central termination sequence of HIV-1
   7408..7651    +  protein_bind   tetracycline response element (fragment): contains seven copies of the tetracycline operator tetO tetracycline repressor TetR
   7669..7707    +  promoter       minimal CMV promoter: human cytomegalovirus (CMV) immediate early promoter
   7837..7861    +  protein_bind   attB1: mutant version of attB; recombination site for the Gateway® BP reaction BP Clonase™
   7867..9477    +  CDS            CARD8: CARD8_HUMAN - Also known as DACAR From Homo sapiens (Human).
   9479..9503    -  protein_bind   attB2: mutant version of attB; recombination site for the Gateway® BP reaction BP Clonase™
   9615..9650    +  promoter       PGK promoter (fragment): mouse phosphoglycerate kinase 1 promoter
   9668..10879   +  promoter       UbC promoter: human ubiquitin C promoter
  10938..11635   +  CDS            rtTA3 (fragment): reverse tetracycline transactivator 3 activates expression from Tet-responsive promoters in the presence of doxycycline
  11565..11675   +  CDS            VP48: 3 tandem repeats of the minimal activation domain of herpes simplex virus VP16 (Cheng et al., 2013)
>Addgene plasmid #169986 | pInducer20 CARD8-HA PAM F370G | addgene full sequence | sequence record 332719 | Addgene NGS Result
CCCCCCCCCCCTCTCCCTCCCCCCCCCCTAACGTTACTGGCCGAAGCCGCTTGGAATAAGGCCGGTGTGC
GTTTGTCTATATGTTATTTTCCACCATATTGCCGTCTTTTGGCAATGTGAGGGCCCGGAAACCTGGCCCT
GTCTTCTTGACGAGCATTCCTAGGGGTCTTTCCCCTCTCGCCAAAGGAATGCAAGGTCTGTTGAATGTCG
TGAAGGAAGCAGTTCCTCTGGAAGCTTCTTGAAGACAAACAACGTCTGTAGCGACCCTTTGCAGGCAGCG
GAACCCCCCACCTGGCGACAGGTGCCTCTGCGGCCAAAAGCCACGTGTATAAGATACACCTGCAAAGGCG
GCACAACCCCAGTGCCACGTTGTGAGTTGGATAGTTGTGGAAAGAGTCAAATGGCTCTCCTCAAGCGTAT
TCAACAAGGGGCTGAAGGATGCCCAGAAGGTACCCCATTGTATGGGATCTGATCTGGGGCCTCGGTGCAC
ATGCTTTACATGTGTTTAGTCGAGGTTAAAAAAACGTCTAGGCCCCCCGAACCACGGGGACGTGGTTTTC
CTTTGAAAAACACGATGATAAGCTTACCGGTCCACCATGATTGAACAAGATGGATTGCACGCAGGTTCTC
CGGCCGCTTGGGTGGAGAGGCTATTCGGCTATGACTGGGCACAACAGACAATCGGCTGCTCTGATGCCGC
CGTGTTCCGGCTGTCAGCGCAGGGGCGCCCGGTTCTTTTTGTCAAGACCGACCTGTCCGGTGCCCTGAAT
GAACTGCAAGACGAGGCAGCGCGGCTATCGTGGCTGGCCACGACGGGCGTTCCTTGCGCAGCTGTGCTCG
ACGTTGTCACTGAAGCGGGAAGGGACTGGCTGCTATTGGGCGAAGTGCCGGGGCAGGATCTCCTGTCATC
TCACCTTGCTCCTGCCGAGAAAGTATCCATCATGGCTGATGCAATGCGGCGGCTGCATACGCTTGATCCG
GCTACCTGCCCATTCGACCACCAAGCGAAACATCGCATCGAGCGAGCACGTACTCGGATGGAAGCCGGTC
TTGTCGATCAGGATGATCTGGACGAAGAGCATCAGGGGCTCGCGCCAGCCGAACTGTTCGCCAGGCTCAA
GGCGAGCATGCCCGACGGCGAGGATCTCGTCGTGACCCATGGCGATGCCTGCTTGCCGAATATCATGGTG
GAAAATGGCCGCTTTTCTGGATTCATCGACTGTGGCCGGCTGGGTGTGGCGGACCGCTATCAGGACATAG
CGTTGGCTACCCGTGATATTGCTGAAGAGCTTGGCGGCGAATGGGCTGACCGCTTCCTCGTGCTTTACGG
TATCGCCGCTCCCGATTCGCAGCGCATCGCCTTCTATCGCCTTCTTGACGAGTTCTTCTGATGTACAAGT
AAAGCGGCCGCGACTCTAGATCATAATCAGCCATACCACATTTGTAGAGGTTTTACTTGCTTTAAAAAAC
CTCCCACACCTCCCCCTGAACCTGAAACATAAAATGAATGCAATTGTTGTTGTTTAGTCCCTCCCAATTC
GATATCAAGCTTATCGCGATAGATCCTAATCAACCTCTGGATTACAAAATTTGTGAAAGATTGACTGGTA
TTCTTAACTATGTTGCTCCTTTTACGCTATGTGGATACGCTGCTTTAATGCCTTTGTATCATGCTATTGC
TTCCCGTATGGCTTTCATTTTCTCCTCCTTGTATAAATCCTGGTTGCTGTCTCTTTATGAGGAGTTGTGG
CCCGTTGTCAGGCAACGTGGCGTGGTGTGCACTGTGTTTGCTGACGCAACCCCCACTGGTTGGGGCATTG
CCACCACCTGTCAGCTCCTTTCCGGGACTTTCGCTTTCCCCCTCCCTATTGCCACGGCGGAACTCATCGC
CGCCTGCCTTGCCCGCTGCTGGACAGGGGCTCGGCTGTTGGGCACTGACAATTCCGTGGTGTTGTCGGGG
AAATCATCGTCCTTTCCTTGGCTGCTCGCCTGTGTTGCCACCTGGATTCTGCGCGGGACGTCCTTCTGCT
ACGTCCCTTCGGCCCTCAATCCAGCGGACCTTCCTTCCCGCGGCCTGCTGCCGGCTCTGCGGCCTCTTCC
GCGTCTTCGCCTTCGCCCTCAGACGAGTCGGATCTCCCTTTGGGCCGCCTCCCCGCCTGAGATCCTTTAA
GACCAATGACTTACAAGGCAGCTGTAGATCTTAGCCACTTTTTAAAAGAAAAGGGGGGACTGGAAGGGCT
AATTCACTCCCAACGAAGACAAGATCTGCTTTTTGCTTGTACTGGGTCTCTCTGGTTAGACCAGATCTGA
GCCTGGGAGCTCTCTGGCTAACTAGGGAACCCACTGCTTAAGCCTCAATAAAGCTTGCCTTGAGTGCTTC
AAGTAGTGTGTGCCCGTCTGTTGTGTGACTCTGGTAACTAGAGATCCCTCAGACCCTTTTAGTCAGTGTG
GAAAATCTCTAGCAGTAGTAGTTCATGTCATCTTATTATTCAGTATTTATAACTTGCAAAGAAATGAATA
TCAGAGAGTGAGAGGCCCGGGTTAATTAAGGAAAGGGCTAGATCATTCTTGAAGACGAAAGGGCCTCGTG
ATACGCCTATTTTTATAGGTTAATGTCATGATAATAATGGTTTCTTAGACGTCAGGTGGCACTTTTCGGG
GAAATGTGCGCGGAACCCCTATTTGTTTATTTTTCTAAATACATTCAAATATGTATCCGCTCATGAGACA
ATAACCCTGATAAATGCTTCAATAATATTGAAAAAGGAAGAGTATGAGTATTCAACATTTCCGTGTCGCC
CTTATTCCCTTTTTTGCGGCATTTTGCCTTCCTGTTTTTGCTCACCCAGAAACGCTGGTGAAAGTAAAAG
ATGCTGAAGATCAGTTGGGTGCACGAGTGGGTTACATCGAACTGGATCTCAACAGCGGTAAGATCCTTGA
GAGTTTTCGCCCCGAAGAACGTTTTCCAATGATGAGCACTTTTAAAGTTCTGCTATGTGGCGCGGTATTA
TCCCGTGTTGACGCCGGGCAAGAGCAACTCGGTCGCCGCATACACTATTCTCAGAATGACTTGGTTGAGT
ACTCACCAGTCACAGAAAAGCATCTTACGGATGGCATGACAGTAAGAGAATTATGCAGTGCTGCCATAAC
CATGAGTGATAACACTGCGGCCAACTTACTTCTGACAACGATCGGAGGACCGAAGGAGCTAACCGCTTTT
TTGCACAACATGGGGGATCATGTAACTCGCCTTGATCGTTGGGAACCGGAGCTGAATGAAGCCATACCAA
ACGACGAGCGTGACACCACGATGCCTGTAGCAATGGCAACAACGTTGCGCAAACTATTAACTGGCGAACT
ACTTACTCTAGCTTCCCGGCAACAATTAATAGACTGGATGGAGGCGGATAAAGTTGCAGGACCACTTCTG
CGCTCGGCCCTTCCGGCTGGCTGGTTTATTGCTGATAAATCTGGAGCCGGTGAGCGTGGGTCTCGCGGTA
TCATTGCAGCACTGGGGCCAGATGGTAAGCCCTCCCGTATCGTAGTTATCTACACGACGGGGAGTCAGGC
AACTATGGATGAACGAAATAGACAGATCGCTGAGATAGGTGCCTCACTGATTAAGCATTGGTAACTGTCA
GACCAAGTTTACTCATATATACTTTAGATTGATTTAAAACTTCATTTTTAATTTAAAAGGATCTAGGTGA
AGATCCTTTTTGATAATCTCATGACCAAAATCCCTTAACGTGAGTTTTCGTTCCACTGAGCGTCAGACCC
CGTAGAAAAGATCAAAGGATCTTCTTGAGATCCTTTTTTTCTGCGCGTAATCTGCTGCTTGCAAACAAAA
AAACCACCGCTACCAGCGGTGGTTTGTTTGCCGGATCAAGAGCTACCAACTCTTTTTCCGAAGGTAACTG
GCTTCAGCAGAGCGCAGATACCAAATACTGTTCTTCTAGTGTAGCCGTAGTTAGGCCACCACTTCAAGAA
CTCTGTAGCACCGCCTACATACCTCGCTCTGCTAATCCTGTTACCAGTGGCTGCTGCCAGTGGCGATAAG
TCGTGTCTTACCGGGTTGGACTCAAGACGATAGTTACCGGATAAGGCGCAGCGGTCGGGCTGAACGGGGG
GTTCGTGCACACAGCCCAGCTTGGAGCGAACGACCTACACCGAACTGAGATACCTACAGCGTGAGCTATG
AGAAAGCGCCACGCTTCCCGAAGGGAGAAAGGCGGACAGGTATCCGGTAAGCGGCAGGGTCGGAACAGGA
GAGCGCACGAGGGAGCTTCCAGGGGGAAACGCCTGGTATCTTTATAGTCCTGTCGGGTTTCGCCACCTCT
GACTTGAGCGTCGATTTTTGTGATGCTCGTCAGGGGGGCGGAGCCTATGGAAAAACGCCAGCAACGCGGC
CTTTTTACGGTTCCTGGCCTTTTGCTGGCCTTTTGCTCACATGTTCTTTCCTGCGTTATCCCCTGATTCT
GTGGATAACCGTATTACCGCCTTTGAGTGAGCTGATACCGCTCGCCGCAGCCGAACGACCGAGCGCAGCG
AGTCAGTGAGCGAGGAAGCGGAAGAGCGCCCAATACGCAAACCGCCTCTCCCCGCGCGTTGGCCGATTCA
TTAATGCAGCAAGCTCATGGCTGACTAATTTTTTTTATTTATGCAGAGGCCGAGGCCGCCTCGGCCTCTG
AGCTATTCCAGAAGTAGTGAGGAGGCTTTTTTGGAGGCCTAGGCTTTTGCAAAAAGCTCCCCGTGGCACG
ACAGGTTTCCCGACTGGAAAGCGGGCAGTGAGCGCAACGCAATTAATGTGAGTTAGCTCACTCATTAGGC
ACCCCAGGCTTTACACTTTATGCTTCCGGCTCGTATGTTGTGTGGAATTGTGAGCGGATAACAATTTCAC
ACAGGAAACAGCTATGACATGATTACGAATTTCACAAATAAAGCATTTTTTTCACTGCATTCTAGTTGTG
GTTTGTCCAAACTCATCAATGTATCTTATCATGTCTGGATCAACTGGATAACTCAAGCTAACCAAAATCA
TCCCAAACTTCCCACCCCATACCCTATTACCACTGCCAATTACCTGTGGTTTCATTTACTCTAAACCTGT
GATTCCTCTGAATTATTTTCATTTTAAAGAAATTGTATTTGTTAAATATGTACTACAAACTTAGTAGTTG
GAAGGGCTAATTCACTCCCAAAGAAGACAAGATATCCTTGATCTGTGGATCTACCACACACAAGGCTACT
TCCCTGATTAGCAGAACTACACACCAGGGCCAGGGGTCAGATATCCACTGACCTTTGGATGGTGCTACAA
GCTAGTACCAGTTGAGCCAGATAAGGTAGAAGAGGCCAATAAAGGAGAGAACACCAGCTTGTTACACCCT
GTGAGCCTGCATGGGATGGATGACCCGGAGAGAGAAGTGTTAGAGTGGAGGTTTGACAGCCGCCTAGCAT
TTCATCACGTGGCCCGAGAGCTGCATCCGGAGTACTTCAAGAACTGCTGATATCGAGCTTGCTACAAGGG
ACTTTCCGCTGGGGACTTTCCAGGGAGGCGTGGCCTGGGCGGGACTGGGGAGTGGCGAGCCCTCAGATCC
TGCATATAAGCAGCTGCTTTTTGCCTGTACTGGGTCTCTCTGGTTAGACCAGATCTGAGCCTGGGAGCTC
TCTGGCTAACTAGGGAACCCACTGCTTAAGCCTCAATAAAGCTTGCCTTGAGTGCTTCAAGTAGTGTGTG
CCCGTCTGTTGTGTGACTCTGGTAACTAGAGATCCCTCAGACCCTTTTAGTCAGTGTGGAAAATCTCTAG
CAGTGGCGCCCGAACAGGGACTTGAAAGCGAAAGGGAAACCAGAGGAGCTCTCTCGACGCAGGACTCGGC
TTGCTGAAGCGCGCACGGCAAGAGGCGAGGGGCGGCGACTGGTGAGTACGCCAAAAATTTTGACTAGCGG
AGGCTAGAAGGAGAGAGATGGGTGCGAGAGCGTCAGTATTAAGCGGGGGAGAATTAGATCGCGATGGGAA
AAAATTCGGTTAAGGCCAGGGGGAAAGAAAAAATATAAATTAAAACATATAGTATGGGCAAGCAGGGAGC
TAGAACGATTCGCAGTTAATCCTGGCCTGTTAGAAACATCAGAAGGCTGTAGACAAATACTGGGACAGCT
ACAACCATCCCTTCAGACAGGATCAGAAGAACTTAGATCATTATATAATACAGTAGCAACCCTCTATTGT
GTGCATCAAAGGATAGAGATAAAAGACACCAAGGAAGCTTTAGACAAGATAGAGGAAGAGCAAAACAAAA
GTAAGACCACCGCACAGCAAGCGGCCGGCCGCTGATCTTCAGACCTGGAGGAGGAGATATGAGGGACAAT
TGGAGAAGTGAATTATATAAATATAAAGTAGTAAAAATTGAACCATTAGGAGTAGCACCCACCAAGGCAA
AGAGAAGAGTGGTGCAGAGAGAAAAAAGAGCAGTGGGAATAGGAGCTTTGTTCCTTGGGTTCTTGGGAGC
AGCAGGAAGCACTATGGGCGCAGCGTCAATGACGCTGACGGTACAGGCCAGACAATTATTGTCTGGTATA
GTGCAGCAGCAGAACAATTTGCTGAGGGCTATTGAGGCGCAACAGCATCTGTTGCAACTCACAGTCTGGG
GCATCAAGCAGCTCCAGGCAAGAATCCTGGCTGTGGAAAGATACCTAAAGGATCAACAGCTCCTGGGGAT
TTGGGGTTGCTCTGGAAAACTCATTTGCACCACTGCTGTGCCTTGGAATGCTAGTTGGAGTAATAAATCT
CTGGAACAGATTTGGAATCACACGACCTGGATGGAGTGGGACAGAGAAATTAACAATTACACAAGCTTAA
TACACTCCTTAATTGAAGAATCGCAAAACCAGCAAGAAAAGAATGAACAAGAATTATTGGAATTAGATAA
ATGGGCAAGTTTGTGGAATTGGTTTAACATAACAAATTGGCTGTGGTATATAAAATTATTCATAATGATA
GTAGGAGGCTTGGTAGGTTTAAGAATAGTTTTTGCTGTACTTTCTATAGTGAATAGAGTTAGGCAGGGAT
ATTCACCATTATCGTTTCAGACCCACCTCCCAACCCCGAGGGGACCCGACAGGCCCGAAGGAATAGAAGA
AGAAGGTGGAGAGAGAGACAGAGACAGATCCATTCGATTAGTGAACGGATCTCGACGGTATCGCCGAATT
CACAAATGGCAGTATTCATCCACAATTTTAAAAGAAAAGGGGGGATTGGGGGGTACAGTGCAGGGGAAAG
AATAGTAGACATAATAGCAACAGACATACAAACTAAAGAATTACAAAAACAAATTACAAAAATTCAAAAT
TTTCGGGTTTATTACAGGGACAGCAGAGATCCAGTTTGGACTAGGATCCTTTACCACTCCCTATCAGTGA
TAGAGAAAAGTGAAAGTCGAGTTTACCACTCCCTATCAGTGATAGAGAAAAGTGAAAGTCGAGTTTACCA
CTCCCTATCAGTGATAGAGAAAAGTGAAAGTCGAGTTTACCACTCCCTATCAGTGATAGAGAAAAGTGAA
AGTCGAGTTTACCACTCCCTATCAGTGATAGAGAAAAGTGAAAGTCGAGTTTACCACTCCCTATCAGTGA
TAGAGAAAAGTGAAAGTCGAGCTCGGTACCCGGGTCGAGGTAGGCGTGTACGGTGGGAGGCCTATATAAG
CAGAGCTCGTTTAGTGAACCGTCAGATCGCCTGGAGACGCCATCCACGCTGTTTTGACCTCCATAGAAGA
CACCGGGACCGATCCAGCCTCCGCGGCCCCGAACTAGTCCAGTGTGGTGGAATTCTGCAGATATCAACAA
GTTTGTACAAAAAAGCAGGCTTCGCCATGGAAAAAAAGGAGTGTCCAGAAAAGAGTAGCAGCAGTGAGGA
AGAGCTGCCGAGACGGGACAGTGGATCCAGTAGGAACATAGATGCATCCAAACTCATTAGACTACAAGGA
TCACGGAAACTGTTGGTTGACAATAGCATACGGGAACTGCAATACACAAAAACTGGAATTTTTTTTCAGG
CTGAGGCCTGTGTGACAAATGATACGGTATACAGGGAGCTACCCTGTGTTTCTGAGACCCTTTGTGACAT
CTCACATTTTTTCCAAGAAGATGATGAGACAGAGGCAGAGCCATTATTGTTCCGTGCTGTTCCTGAGTGT
CAACTATCTGGGGGGGACATTCCCAGTGTATCAGAAGAGCAGGAATCTTCAGAGGGACAAGATTCAGGAG
ACATTTGCTCAGAAGAGAATCAAATAGTTTCCTCTTATGCTTCTAAAGTCTGTTTTGAGATCGAAGAAGA
TTATAAAAATCGTCAGTTTCTGGGGCCTGAAGGAAATGTGGATGTTGAGTTGATTGATAAGAGCACAAAC
AGATACAGCGTTTGGTTCCCCACTGCTGGCTGGTATCTGTGGTCAGCCACAGGCCTCGGCTTCCTGGTAA
GGGATGAGGTCACAGTTACCATCGCCTTCGGCAGCTGGAGTCAGCACCTGGCCCTGGACCTGCAGCACCA
TGAACAGTGGCTGGTGGGCGGCCCCTTGTTTGATGTCACTGCAGAGCCAGAGGAGGCTGTCGCCGAAATC
CACCTCCCCCACTTCATCTCCCTCCAAGCAGGTGAGGTGGACGTCTCCTGGTTTCTCGTTGCCCATTTTA
AGAATGAAGGGATGGTCCTGGAGCATCCAGCCCGGGTGGAGCCTTTCTATGCTGTCCTGGAAAGCCCCAG
CTTCTCTCTGATGGGCATCCTGCTGCGGATCGCCAGTGGGACTCGCCTCTCCATCCCCATCACTTCCAAC
ACATTGATCTATTATCACCCCCACCCCGAAGATATTAAGTTCCACTTGTACCTTGTCCCCAGCGACGCCT
TGCTAACAAAGGCGATAGATGATGAGGAAGATCGCTTCCATGGTGTGCGCCTGCAGACTTCGCCCCCAAT
GGAACCCCTGAACGGTGGTTCCAGTTATATTGTGTCTAATTCTGCTAACCTGAAAGTAATGCCCAAGGAG
TTGAAATTGTCCTACAGGAGCCCTGGAGAAATTCAGCACTTCTCAAAATTCTATGCTGGGCAGATGAAGG
AACCCATTCAACTTGAGATTACTGAAAAAAGACATGGGACTTTGGTGTGGGATACTGAGGTGAAGCCAGT
GGATCTCCAGCTTGTAGCTGCATCAGCCCCTCCTCCTTTCTCAGGTGCAGCCTTTGTGAAGGAGAACCAC
CGGCAACTCCAAGCCAGGATGGGGGACCTGAAAGGGGTGCTCGATGATCTCCAAGACAATGAGGTTCTTA
CTGAGAATGAGAAGGAGCTGGTGGAGCAGGAAAAGACACGGCAGAGCAAGAATGAGGCCTTGCTGAGCAT
GGTGGAGAAGAAAGGGGACCTGGCCCTGGACGTGCTCTTCAGAAGCATTAGTGAAAGGGACCCTTACCTC
GTGTCCTATCTTAGACAGCAGAATTTGGACCCAGCTTTCTTGTACAAAGTGGTTGATATCCAGCACAGTG
GCGGCCGCTCGAGTCTAGAGGGCCCGCGGTTCGAATACCCATACGACGTCCCAGACTACGCTTAGTAATG
ATTAATTAAACTAGAAATTCTACCGGGTAGGGGAGGCGCTTTTCCCAAGGCAGTCTGGAGTAACCCACCC
AAGATCTGGCCTCCGCGCCGGGTTTTGGCGCCTCCCGCGGGCGCCCCCCTCCTCACGGCGAGCGCTGCCA
CGTCAGACGAAGGGCGCAGCGAGCGTCCTGATCCTTCCGCCCGGACGCTCAGGACAGCGGCCCGCTGCTC
ATAAGACTCGGCCTTAGAACCCCAGTATCAGCAGAAGGACATTTTAGGACGGGACTTGGGTGACTCTAGG
GCACTGGTTTTCTTTCCAGAGAGCGGAACAGGCGAGGAAAAGTAGTCCCTTCTCGGCGATTCTGCGGAGG
GATCTCCGTGGGGCGGTGAACGCCGATGATTATATAAGGACGCGCCGGGTGTGGCACAGCTAGTTCCGTC
GCAGCCGGGATTTGGGTCGCGGTTCTTGTTTGTGGATCGCTGTGATCGTCACTTGGTGAGTAGCGGGCTG
CTGGGCTGGCCGGGGCTTTCGTGGCCGCCGGGCCGCTCGGTGGGACGGAAGCGTGTGGAGAGACCGCCAA
GGGCTGTAGTCTGGGTCCGCGAGCAAGGTTGCCCTGAACTGGGGGTTGGGGGGAGCGCAGCAAAATGGCG
GCTGTTCCCGAGTCTTGAATGGAAGACGCTTGTGAGGCGGGCTGTGAGGTCGTTGAAACAAGGTGGGGGG
CATGGTGGGCGGCAAGAACCCAAGGTCTTGAGGCCTTCGCTAATGCGGGAAAGCTCTTATTCGGGTGAGA
TGGGCTGGGGCACCATCTGGGGACCCTGACGTGAAGTTTGTCACTGACTGGAGAACTCGGTTTGTCGTCT
GTTGCGGGGGCGGCAGTTATGGCGGTGCCGTTGGGCAGTGCACCCGTACCTTTGGGAGCGCGCGCCCTCG
TCGTGTCGTGACGTCACCCGTTCTGTTGGCTTATAATGCAGGGTGGGGCCACCTGCCGGTAGGTGTGCGG
TAGGCTTTTCTCCGTCGCAGGACGCAGGGTTCGGGCCTAGGGTAGGCTCTCCTGAATCGACAGGCGCCGG
ACCTCTGGTGAGGGGAGGGATAAGTGAGGCGTCAGTTTCTTTGGTCGGTTTTATGTACCTATCTTCTTAA
GTAGCTGAAGCTCCGGTTTTGAACTATGCGCTCGGGGTTGGCGAGTGTGTTTTGTGAAGTTTTTTAGGCA
CCTTTTGAAATGTAATCATTTGGGTCAATATGTAATTTTCAGTGTTAGACTAGTAAATTGTCCGCTAAAT
TCTGGCCGTTTTTGGCTTTTTTGTTAGACGAAGCTTGGTACCGAGCTCGGATCTCCACCCCGTACCGGTC
CTGCAGTCGAATTCACCATGTCTAGACTGGACAAGAGCAAAGTCATAAACGGAGCTCTGGAATTACTCAA
TGGTGTCGGTATCGAAGGCCTGACGACAAGGAAACTCGCTCAAAAGCTGGGAGTTGAGCAGCCTACCCTG
TACTGGCACGTGAAGAACAAGCGGGCCCTGCTCGATGCCCTGCCAATCGAGATGCTGGACAGGCATCATA
CCCACTTCTGCCCCCTGGAAGGCGAGTCATGGCAAGACTTTCTGCGGAACAACGCCAAGTCATACCGCTG
TGCTCTCCTCTCACATCGCGACGGGGCTAAAGTGCATCTCGGCACCCGCCCAACAGAGAAACAGTACGAA
ACCCTGGAAAATCAGCTCGCGTTCCTGTGTCAGCAAGGCTTCTCCCTGGAGAACGCACTGTACGCTCTGT
CCGCCGTGGGCCACTTTACACTGGGCTGCGTATTGGAGGAACAGGAGCATCAAGTAGCAAAAGAGGAAAG
AGAGACACCTACCACCGATTCTATGCCCCCACTTCTGAGACAAGCAATTGAGCTGTTCGACCGGCAGGGA
GCCGAACCTGCCTTCCTTTTCGGCCTGGAACTAATCATATGTGGCCTGGAGAAACAGCTAAAGTGCGAAA
GCGGCGGGCCGACCGACGCCCTTGACGATTTTGACTTAGACATGCTCCCAGCCGATGCCCTTGACGACTT
TGACCTTGATATGCTGCCTGCTGACGCTCTTGACGATTTTGACCTTGACATGCTCCCCGGGTAACTAAGT
AAGGATCCGCGGCCGCACTAGAGGAATTCCGCCCCTCTC
