>Addgene plasmid #169986 | pInducer20 CARD8-HA PAM F370G | depositor partial sequence | sequence record 329311 | Insert sequence
ATGGAAAAAAAGGAGTGTCCAGAAAAGAGTAGCAGCAGTGAGGAAGAGCTGCCGAGACGGGACAGTGGAT
CCAGTAGGAACATAGATGCATCCAAACTCATTAGACTACAAGGATCACGGAAACTGTTGGTTGACAATAG
CATACGGGAACTGCAATACACAAAAACTGGAATTTTTTTTCAGGCTGAGGCCTGTGTGACAAATGATACG
GTATACAGGGAGCTACCCTGTGTTTCTGAGACCCTTTGTGACATCTCACATTTTTTCCAAGAAGATGATG
AGACAGAGGCAGAGCCATTATTGTTCCGTGCTGTTCCTGAGTGTCAACTATCTGGGGGGGACATTCCCAG
TGTATCAGAAGAGCAGGAATCTTCAGAGGGACAAGATTCAGGAGACATTTGCTCAGAAGAGAATCAAATA
GTTTCCTCTTATGCTTCTAAAGTCTGTTTTGAGATCGAAGAAGATTATAAAAATCGTCAGTTTCTGGGGC
CTGAAGGAAATGTGGATGTTGAGTTGATTGATAAGAGCACAAACAGATACAGCGTTTGGTTCCCCACTGC
TGGCTGGTATCTGTGGTCAGCCACAGGCCTCGGCTTCCTGGTAAGGGATGAGGTCACAGTTACCATCGCC
TTCGGCAGCTGGAGTCAGCACCTGGCCCTGGACCTGCAGCACCATGAACAGTGGCTGGTGGGCGGCCCCT
TGTTTGATGTCACTGCAGAGCCAGAGGAGGCTGTCGCCGAAATCCACCTCCCCCACTTCATCTCCCTCCA
AGCAGGTGAGGTGGACGTCTCCTGGTTTCTCGTTGCCCATTTTAAGAATGAAGGGATGGTCCTGGAGCAT
CCAGCCCGGGTGGAGCCTTTCTATGCTGTCCTGGAAAGCCCCAGCTTCTCTCTGATGGGCATCCTGCTGC
GGATCGCCAGTGGGACTCGCCTCTCCATCCCCATCACTTCCAACACATTGATCTATTATCACCCCCACCC
CGAAGATATTAAGTTCCACTTGTACCTTGTCCCCAGCGACGCCTTGCTAACAAAGGCGATAGATGATGAG
GAAGATCGCTTCCATGGTGTGCGCCTGCAGACTTCGCCCCCAATGGAACCCCTGAACGGTGGTTCCAGTT
ATATTGTGTCTAATTCTGCTAACCTGAAAGTAATGCCCAAGGAGTTGAAATTGTCCTACAGGAGCCCTGG
AGAAATTCAGCACTTCTCAAAATTCTATGCTGGGCAGATGAAGGAACCCATTCAACTTGAGATTACTGAA
AAAAGACATGGGACTTTGGTGTGGGATACTGAGGTGAAGCCAGTGGATCTCCAGCTTGTAGCTGCATCAG
CCCCTCCTCCTTTCTCAGGTGCAGCCTTTGTGAAGGAGAACCACCGGCAACTCCAAGCCAGGATGGGGGA
CCTGAAAGGGGTGCTCGATGATCTCCAAGACAATGAGGTTCTTACTGAGAATGAGAAGGAGCTGGTGGAG
CAGGAAAAGACACGGCAGAGCAAGAATGAGGCCTTGCTGAGCATGGTGGAGAAGAAAGGGGACCTGGCCC
TGGACGTGCTCTTCAGAAGCATTAGTGAAAGGGACCCTTACCTCGTGTCCTATCTTAGACAGCAGAATTT
G
